>Addgene plasmid #98696 | sox10:PDGFRA wild-type | addgene partial sequence | sequence record 183609 | Addgene Partial NGS Result
AATGTAAGGCAAAGGAGGATTATTTAAATAGAATGTCATACACAATGGAAAATCAAAGTGTTTTACATAA
ACAACAATAAAAGAAACATAAATAACAAGCGTAAAAGCAAATTCAAACTGAATAATAAAAAAATAATAAA
GTTGAAGACACAAATGTATATTTAAAAAAGTTTAAGATCTGAATTAAAAGTAAGATGCCCCTGTGAGAGG
CCAAATATTACTGTCGTTGATTTGCAGCCGAAATCACCGCCCTCTGGGGCAAAACTCAGCAGCCAATCAG
AGCGGGACCCGACAGGGCTCTGTTGCTCCTTTAAGAGATTTTTTTCCATGAATTGATTTTTTTCTCGCTC
TTCACACAACGGGGCTCTTTAAGCCTCGACGCGCGACACAGAGCAGGCATTCAGAGCGCGAGCGAGGGGG
CTGAACCGACGGACTCTCGTGCTGGGCGGGCGACCTGCTGCACTGTAAAGTAAGTGCATTACTGGCTTTC
TCTCTATCGCTTACTCTGTGTGGGAATATATACGCCATTGCACTGTCTAACGGAGAAACTTTTACATTTC
TTATTAGTAATAATACTACTAATAATAAGCGGTGCATTTATAAACGACATCTACTTATTTTGGATTTTTC
GGTTTATGTATTGATGGGTTTGGTCGTGGATAATTGTAATGGAGAAGGTTTTTAATTGAAATGGATTAAA
GGACGTCTTTAAAAGTGCAACTTATCTAATCTTTTGGCGAAAGGAACACTTAAAGTTGGTGTCACGGGGC
ATAAATTTCGAGATTTGCGTGAATGTGTAAATCAGAGACGTGTTGGGTTAATCTGTCTTAATTGGAAAGA
ACGGCTTAATCTATCTGTGCACGGACCACTTGGGATGTACATACACTTTTAGATCTTTTAGTAAATGTTT
ACAGTCCGATAAATTATACATTTGAACACTTTAATTCGAAGTGAATCAGTTTTTAAATAGTTTTATAAGA
AATAATTTTTTTAAATTTAATCTTCTGAGAAGTTTTACTTGCGTAAGGCTATTTGTATATATCGCCGTCT
CTCGCCAAATTGCTCATGTAACCAACGCAAAGATTAACAAAGAGACCAAACTTTAAAGTACACAATTTAT
AATATTGTTTATCTACACATCCTTTCACAACAAATATAACAGGATCAGAAAACTTAAGTAAAGTAAAACT
AACTGAAATGCACATTTGTGTAAGTTTGAATCAAATGTTTGATACAATAATAATCTCCGCAGATTAGTTT
GAAAGGTTTCATTCGAATGAGTTTGTGTCATTTATGAGTTTTGTGTTTTGGCATGAGTGAATTAGGGGCA
AATTATTGCCAAACCAGGCGTTATGATCCGCCCTACAGCAGCCAAAGATGAACCCAATCAAATCTGAACA
AATAAAGTTTACAGCGGAGGAAACTCAAATAAGCAAGAGTTGCGAGCAAAGTTAAAATGAATGAGCATAA
AGTTTATAAAAGTCCTCCTGACAGAAAACAGCCGCTGAAATCTTTTCCTTAAAACAAAATAAACCCAGCA
GCGCAATTACCGAAATTGACGGATACATTTGTTAGCTACTAAAACAAACCAAGTCTTGTGCGATGCTTTC
TTTTTCGTCCCAAATAAATTGGACAAGTCAAACCATTAACGCTTTCTGTAGGCTATACATGTGATTAACA
AATGATCAATGTGTTAATGTGTTTTGTAAGGGGTCTACAAGTAGCCATTCTTGGCTAACTCTAGCACATT
TTACAGTAATGTTTATTAATGTGCATTGACCCTGTAAACAAATAAACTAAACATGGTTCTGCTCATGTGA
AGTCACCTGTATCTTAATTAACACTGCTGTTGGATGCTGTGTTTTTGTATTCGGGTTAATATTGGATGTC
TGTAACTCAAGTTCAAGCTGACAGGTCGCATCTCGACAGCTTCTGTCGCATATAAATTATTTGATCGATT
TTTCTGTAATTGGACCTAGTCAACCACATCCACTCGTTTAATTCACGATTACTTCACATTTCAGAAACAC
ACTGCCATGACTCTCTTGATTTTTTTCTTCTTCTGCTGGTTATAAGTCGTCGTTTGTGCTTTCACCAACA
AACACTGTGTAATTCAGCTGCCCACGGCAGCGCCGCTCCGTGTTTATCCAGCAGCGAGGCGGAATGAAGC
CGGTATTATTCCAGCACTTTCTCTCCCGGGAGCTTGAACAAACCGCCAAACCTTCAACAGTAGCTTGTTA
GCAGAAGTGAAGCTAAAATAACACACACACATATACACACACCGAGGCCCACTGACGCCACCGTATGATT
GCAGCGCTGCCCTGGAAAAAGGCGACTTCTAAATAAAGTCAAAGCCTTAGTGTTTGTAGGTTTTTCCTGA
ACAGGTTTATCTTGTTCATGAGGTGTTCGGGTGAACAGCAAAGGGGTTGTGCGGTCATACAGCCAACCAT
TAAAACGACATATTAATGCTATTTTATACATTAGGAAGACATGCTCTGCAGAAGCAAGCTGTTTAATAAA
ATAATAACAATGATTATTATAACTAATAAATTACCTGTGTGTGTATTTTTGTAGGCTTCCATCAGATCTA
TATCCAGAGGAAGACGGCGGAAGGATTCCTTCTTACAAACTCGAATTATATAAAAAGAACTGTTAAGGTT
TCACTGGATGATCTTAAATAATAAACAAAAGCACAATTATTTTACAAGAAAAAAACATTTGTAAAGTATA
AATTAATACATTTATATTTAAAATAAAATTTAAGTGAGGAAATTAAACCTACCGAAGTCACCTGTGGCCG
CAGAACTAGTTCTAGAACTATAGTGAGTCGTATTACGTAGATCCAGACAAGTTTGTACAAAAAAGCAGGC
TCCACCATGGGGACTTCCCATCCGGCGTTCCTGGTCTTAGGCTGTCTTCTCACAGGGCTGAGCCTAATCC
TCTGCCAGCTTTCATTACCCTCTATCCTTCCAAATGAAAATGAAAAGGTTGTGCAGCTGAATTCATCCTT
TTCTCTGAGATGCTTTGGGGAGAGTGAAGTGAGCTGGCAGTACCCCATGTCTGAAGAAGAGAGCTCCGAT
GTGGAAATCAGAAATGAAGAAAACAACAGCGGCCTTTTTGTGACGGTCTTGGAAGTGAGCAGTGCCTCGG
CGGCCCACACAGGGTTGTACACTTGCTATTACAACCACACTCAGACAGAAGAGAATGAGCTTGAAGGCAG
GCACATTTACATCTATGTGCCAGACCCAGATGTAGCCTTTGTACCTCTAGGAATGACGGATTATTTAGTC
ATCGTGGAGGATGATGATTCTGCCATTATACCTTGTCGCACAACTGATCCCGAGACTCCTGTAACCTTAC
ACAACAGTGAGGGGGTGGTACCTGCCTCCTACGACAGCAGACAGGGCTTTAATGGGACCTTCACTGTAGG
GCCCTATATCTGTGAGGCCACCGTCAAAGGAAAGAAGTTCCAGACCATCCCATTTAATGTTTATGCTTTA
AAAGCAACATCAGAGCTGGATCTAGAAATGGAAGCTCTTAAAACCGTGTATAAGTCAGGGGAAACGATTG
TGGTCACCTGTGCTGTTTTTAACAATGAGGTGGTTGACCTTCAATGGACTTACCCTGGAGAAGTGAAAGG
CAAAGGCATCACAATACTGGAAGAAATCAAAGTCCCATCCATCAAATTGGTGTACACTTTGACGGTCCCC
GAGGCCACGGTGAAAGACAGTGGAGATTACGAATGTGCTGCCCGCCAGGCTACCAGGGAGGTCAAAGAAA
TGAAGAAAGTCACTATTTCTGTCCATGAGAAAGGTTTCATTGAAATCAAACCCACCTTCAGCCAGTTGGA
AGCTGTCAACCTGCATGAAGTCAAACATTTTGTTGTAGAGGTGCGGGCCTACCCACCTCCCAGGATATCC
TGGCTGAAAAACAATCTGACTCTGATTGAAAATCTCACTGAGATCACCACTGATGTGGAAAAGATTCAGG
AAATAAGGTATCGAAGCAAATTAAAGCTGATCCGTGCTAAGGAAGAAGACAGTGGCCATTATACTATTGT
AGCTCAAAATGAAGATGCTGTGAAGAGCTATACTTTTGAACTGTTAACTCAAGTTCCTTCATCCATTCTG
GACTTGGTCGATGATCACCATGGCTCAACTGGGGGACAGACGGTGAGGTGCACAGCTGAAGGCACGCCGC
TTCCTGATATTGAGTGGATGATATGCAAAGATATTAAGAAATGTAATAATGAAACTTCCTGGACTATTTT
GGCCAACAATGTCTCAAACATCATCACGGAGATCCACTCCCGAGACAGGAGTACCGTGGAGGGCCGTGTG
ACTTTCGCCAAAGTGGAGGAGACCATCGCCGTGCGATGCCTGGCTAAGAATCTCCTTGGAGCTGAGAACC
GAGAGCTGAAGCTGGTGGCTCCCACCCTGCGTTCTGAACTCACGGTGGCTGCTGCAGTCCTGGTGCTGTT
GGTGATTGTGATCATCTCACTTATTGTCCTGGTTGTCATTTGGAAACAGAAACCGAGGTATGAAATTCGC
TGGAGGGTCATTGAATCAATCAGCCCGGATGGACATGAATATATTTATGTGGACCCGATGCAGCTGCCTT
ATGACTCAAGATGGGAGTTTCCAAGAGATGGACTAGTGCTTGGTCGGGTCTTGGGGTCTGGAGCGTTTGG
GAAGGTGGTTGAAGGAACAGCCTATGGATTAAGCCGGTCCCAACCTGTCATGAAAGTTGCAGTGAAGATG
CTAAAACCCACGGCCAGATCCAGTGAAAAACAAGCTCTCATGTCTGAACTGAAGATAATGACTCACCTGG
GGCCACATTTGAACATTGTAAACTTGCTGGGAGCCTGCACCAAGTCAGGCCCCATTTACATCATCACAGA
GTATTGCTTCTATGGAGATTTGGTCAACTATTTGCATAAGAATAGGGATAGCTTCCTGAGCCACCACCCA
GAGAAGCCAAAGAAAGAGCTGGATATCTTTGGATTGAACCCTGCTGATGAAAGCACACGGAGCTATGTTA
TTTTATCTTTTGAAAACAATGGTGACTACATGGACATGAAGCAGGCTGATACTACACAGTATGTCCCCAT
GCTAGAAAGGAAAGAGGTTTCTAAATATTCCGACATCCAGAGATCACTCTATGATCGTCCAGCCTCATAT
AAGAAGAAATCTATGTTAGACTCAGAAGTCAAAAACCTCCTTTCAGATGATAACTCAGAAGGCCTTACTT
TATTGGATTTGTTGAGCTTCACCTATCAAGTTGCCCGAGGAATGGAGTTTTTGGCTTCAAAAAATTGTGT
CCACCGTGATCTGGCTGCTCGCAACGTCCTCCTGGCACAAGGAAAAATTGTGAAGATCTGTGACTTTGGC
CTGGCCAGAGACATCATGCATGATTCGAACTATGTGTCGAAAGGCAGTACCTTTCTGCCCGTGAAGTGGA
TGGCTCCTGAGAGCATCTTTGACAACCTCTACACCACACTGAGTGATGTCTGGTCTTATGGCATTCTGCT
CTGGGAGATCTTTTCCCTTGGTGGCACCCCTTACCCCGGCATGATGGTGGATTCTACTTTCTACAATAAG
ATCAAGAGTGGGTACCGGATGGCCAAGCCTGACCACGCTACCAGTGAAGTCTACGAGATCATGGTGAAAT
GCTGGAACAGTGAGCCGGAGAAGAGACCCTCCTTTTACCACCTGAGTGAGATTGTGGAGAATCTGCTGCC
TGGACAATATAAAAAGAGTTATGAAAAAATTCACCTGGACTTCCTGAAGAGTGACCATCCTGCTGTGGCA
CGCATGCGTGTGGACTCAGACAATGCATACATTGGTGTCACCTACAAAAACGAGGAAGACAAGCTGAAGG
ACTGGGAGGGTGGTCTGGATGAGCAGAGACTGAGCGCTGACAGTGGCTACATCATTCCTCTGCCTGACAT
TGACCCTGTCCCTGAGGAGGAGGACCTGGGCAAGAGGAACAGACACAGCTCGCAGACCTCTGAAGAGAGT
GCCATTGAGACGGGTTCCAGCAGTTCCACCTTCATCAAGAGAGAGGACGAGACCATTGAAGACATCGACA
TGATGGACGACATCGGCATAGACTCTTCAGACCTGGTGGAAGACAGCTTCCTGTGATACCCAGCTTTCTT
GTACAAAGTGGGGGATCCAGACATGATAAGATACATTGATGAGTTTGGACAAACCACAACTAGAATGCAG
TGAAAAAAATGCTTTATTTGTGAAATTTGTGATGCTATTGCTTTATTTGTAACCATTATAAGCTGCAATA
AACAAGTTAACAACAACAATTGCATTCATTTTATGTTTCAGGTTCAGGGGGAGGTGTGGGAGGTTTTTTC
CAACTTTATTATACATAGTTGATAATTCACTGGCCGTCGTTTTACGGTACCATCGATGATGATCCAGACA
TGATAAGATACATTGATGAGTTTGGACAAACCACAACTAGAATGCAGTGAAAAAAATGCTTTATTTGTGA
AATTTGTGATGCTATTGCTTTATTTGTAACCATTATAAGCTGCAATAAACAAGTTAACAACAACAATTGC
ATTCATTTTATGTTTCAGGTTCAGGGGGAGGTGTGGGAGGTTTTTTAAAGCAAGTAAAACCTCTACAAAT
GTGGTATGGCTGATTATGATCCTCTAGATCAGATCGTACCCAATTCGCCCTATAGTGAGTCGTATTACGC
GCGCATTACCCTGTTATCCCTACGCGCTCACTGGCCGTCGTTTTACAACGTCGTGACTGGGAAAACCCTG
GCGTTACCCAACTTAATCGCCTTGCAGCACATCCCCCTTTCGCCAGCTGGCGTAATAGCGAAGAGGCCCG
CACCGATCGCCCTTCCCAACAGTTGCGCAGCCTGAATGGCGAATGGG
[124 nt withheld, positions 6908-7031]
C
[91 nt withheld, positions 7033-7123]
A
[49 nt withheld, positions 7125-7173]
CCTTTGACGTTGGAGTCCACGTTCTTT
[37 nt withheld, positions 7201-7237]
ACCCTATCTCGGTCTATTCTTTTGATTTATAAGGGATTTTGCCGATTTCGGCCTATTGGTTAAAAAATGA
GCTGATTTAACAAAAATTTAACGCGAATTTTAACAAAATATTAACGCTTACAATTTAGGTGGCACTTTTC
GGGGAAATGTGCGCGGAACCCCTATTTGTTTATTTTTCTAAATACATTCAAATATGTATCCGCTCATGAG
ACAATAACCCTGATAAATGCTTCAATAATATTGAAAAAGGAAGAGTATGAGTATTCAACATTTCCGTGTC
GCCCTTATTCCCTTTTTTGCGGCATTTTGCCTTCCTGTTTTTGCTCACCCAGAAACGCTGGTGAAAGTAA
AAGATGCTGAAGATCAGTTGGGTGCACGAGTGGGTTACATCGAACTGGATCTCAACAGCGGTAAGATCCT
TGAGAGTTTTCGCCCCGAAGAACGTTTTCCAATGATGAGCACTTTTAAAGTTCTGCTATGTGGCGCGGTA
TTATCCCGTATTGACGCCGGGCAAGAGCAACTCGGTCGCCGCATACACTATTCTCAGAATGACTTGGTTG
AGTACTCACCAGTCACAGAAAAGCATCTTACGGATGGCATGACAGTAAGAGAATTATGCAGTGCTGCCAT
AACCATGAGTGATAACACTGCGGCCAACTTACTTCTGACAACGATCGGAGGACCGAAGGAGCTAACCGCT
TTTTTGCACAACATGGGGGATCATGTAACTCGCCTTGATCGTTGGGAACCGGAGCTGAATGAAGCCATAC
CAAACGACGAGCGTGACACCACGATGCCTGTAGCAATGGCAACAACGTTGCGCAAACTATTAACTGGCGA
ACTACTTACTCTAGCTTCCCGGCAACAATTAATAGACTGGATGGAGGCGGATAAAGTTGCAGGACCACTT
CTGCGCTCGGCCCTTCCGGCTGGCTGGTTTATTGCTGATAAATCTGGAGCCGGTGAGCGTGGGTCTCGCG
GTATCATTGCAGCACTGGGGCCAGATGGTAAGCCCTCCCGTATCGTAGTTATCTACACGACGGGGAGTCA
GGCAACTATGGATGAACGAAATAGACAGATCGCTGAGATAGGTGCCTCACTGATTAAGCATTGGTAACTG
TCAGACCAAGTTTACTCATATATACTTTAGATTGATTTAAAACTTCATTTTTAATTTAAAAGGATCTAGG
TGAAGATCCTTTTTGATAATCTCATGACCAAAATCCCTTAACGTGAGTTTTCGTTCCACTGAGCGTCAGA
CCCCGTAGAAAAGATCAAAGGATCTTCTTGAGATCCTTTTTTTCTGCGCGTAATCTGCTGCTTGCAAACA
AAAAAACCACCGCTACCAGCGGTGGTTTGTTTGCCGGATCAAGAGCTACCAACTCTTTTTCCGAAGGTAA
CTGGCTTCAGCAGAGCGCAGATACCAAATACTGTTCTTCTAGTGTAGCCGTAGTTAGGCCACCACTTCAA
GAACTCTGTAGCACCGCCTACATACCTCGCTCTGCTAATCCTGTTACCAGTGGCTGCTGCCAGTGGCGAT
AAGTCGTGTCTTACCGGGTTGGACTCAAGACGATAGTTACCGGATAAGGCGCAGCGGTCGGGCTGAACGG
GGGGTTCGTGCACACAGCCCAGCTTGGAGCGAACGACCTACACCGAACTGAGATACCTACAGCGTGAGCT
ATGAGAAAGCGCCACGCTTCCCGAAGGGAGAAAGGCGGACAGGTATCCGGTAAGCGGCAGGGTCGGAACA
GGAGAGCGCACGAGGGAGCTTCCAGGGGGAAACGCCTGGTATCTTTATAGTCCTGTCGGGTTTCGCCACC
TCTGACTTGAGCGTCGATTTTTGTGATGCTCGTCAGGGGGGCGGAGCCTATGGAAAAACGCCAGCAACGC
GGCCTTTTTACGGTTCCTGGCCTTTTGCTGGCCTTTTGCTCACATGTTCTTTCCTGCGTTATCCCCTGAT
TCTGTGGATAACCGTATTACCGCCTTTGAGTGAGCTGATACCGCTCGCCGCAGCCGAACGACCGAGCGCA
GCGAGTCAGTGAGCGAGGAAGCGGAAGAGCGCCCAATACGCAAACCGCCTCTCCCCGCGCGTTGGCCGAT
TCATTAATGCAGCTGGCACGACAGGTTTCCCGACTGGAAAGCGGGCAGTGAGCGCAACGCAATTAATGTG
AGTTAGCTCACTCATTAGGCACCCCAGGCTTTACACTTTATGCTTCCGGCTCGTATGTTGTGTGGAATTG
TGAGCGGATAACAATTTCACACAGGAAACAGCTATGACCATGATTACGCCAAGCGCGTAGGGATAACAGG
GTAATGCGCGCAATTAACCCTCACTAAAGGGAACAAAAGCTGGAGCTCCACCGCGGTGGCGGCCGCTCTA
GAACTAGTGGATCCCCCGGGCTGCAGGAATTCGATATCAAGCTTATCGATACCGTCGACCTCGAGCAGGA
AACAGCTATGACCATGATTACGCCAAGCTATCAACTTTGTATAGAAAAGTTGTACGCCAGTCGACGGTAT
CGATAAGCTTGATATCGAATTCCCCACAGCGGACAACAGGACAAAACCTCTCACTGCTACATGATCAATC
CTCCACCCACTGCCCGCTGCACTTCCTGTCTCACACACACACACACACACAAGCAGAGCCAGTGCCATCA
GGTGTGTGTGTGTGTGTGTCATGGGACATGCGTGTCCTCCTATTGACCTTCTGACCTCACAAACATCTTT
CTCTGACATCCCAGAGACCATCTCCAACGGCAACCAACCACATCATCACTGTCACATGCTGCATGACTGC
ACACACACACACACACACTTTCTCGCTCACACAAACATATTGATTCACATTTATACACACATTTAAACAC
ACAAACACATTTAAATACACACACACACACACACACACACATGATCCTATAAACTGCGCACAACACTAAG
CACCAGCAGTTTTAGTTTGCTGAAGCATCAGTTTGTAACAGAATAACTCAGCCTCCTCATGATCTCCTCT
TCGCTGCTCATTCAGGCAAAACTGCAGTTTAAAAGCGCTGATAAACAAAACTCCAACTATGGCACACACA
CTCCCTTGATCAGAGATGAATTGATGAAATTAATTATGTTTTTGTGTGCGTATTTCTTTATTAAATCACG
CAGACGCGCGCAGTTTTATCTCTGCGGTAATGCGGATCATAATAAACTCGTGATTAAAAAACTAATTACA
CTGTCGCACGAACATGCGCGCATTAACAACGAACACACGAGTCATTTCGATAAATATACAGCTCAGAAAT
TACATTAAACATTTATAAGATATCAAAAACGGTCAAGAGAAACGAATTTATTTATGTTTTTATAAAGCGC
ATTTGCGAGTCGCTCAAAAAACTGTATAGTATGAACATAATAATGTTTAAAAAACACGAAATACTGATAC
AAATAATACTGTTAATAATAAAAACATTGTTATTTGTATTAAATAGCTTGTGGATATCCAGAAATAATGC
GTAATTCTAACCGACAGATGATCTAAAATCATTTCGTCAGTCTCTTATTTGATAGACTACAAATGCATAA
AAAGTAAAACGCGTTTTCGTATTTATTAAATTGGTTTTAGTTTTTTTTAATTAAATTATAATATTATAAT
AAAATAATCAATTGTATTTTTATTACTGACATGCACGCATAATAAACGCGCTATACAAATGCGCATACAC
ATTACGCACCTGCGCGTTTGGGTTATTTCCATTTAAATAAATTCAACTACAAAACCCCAAAACAAAAAGT
TTAAAAACATTTTAATTTCTGAATTTAAAAAATAAACAAAATCAATCATTTAAAAATTGTAGGCAGGGTT
GTATTAACCCAACGCTGGGTCAAATATGGACTCAAAGTTTTTGCATGGCATTTAAATATTTAATCCGTCT
GCTGAATTTGTCCATATTTGACAATAATACATCCCAGCTATTTTAGAGCGCATTTCTGATCTCTTCTTTA
CCATAAAAACGAAACCCCTTGATAAAGCAGAATGGCATTAAACTGGAAATTAATAATAATGTAAACAATT
AACTAATAACATATATAAAACAAAACGATTTACACAAATAGCGCAGGACACATTTCCGCGGTATAAAAGA
AGCCTCCCTGTTCTGACAGGCGATGCGACACACATAACAAATCACTCTTCTCAAGCAGCCACATTAAATA
ACAGAAGAAACAATTAACATGCACGCGCATACTAAACAGCACACATTAACAAATGTCCCTCACTGACAAA
CACCCCCCAGCTTGATGTTTATGTCCTATAAATGCTCGGAGACCGAGTGTCACTTTCTCCAAAGCGGGGT
CTCCTCCTTCCCAAAGCCTCCCTAAGAGCAACAGGGCAAAACTCACATCAAAGTGTGCAGCAGGCCTCAG
ATCCGCGCGCTTTCCCGTGTACATCCACAGACCCGCGAGAACCGAGACATGTGTGCGTGTACGTTTGAAG
GGACACCGAGAAAAAGACGCTCTAAAGAGAGACACACGTCTTTTCTCTTTTCTTTTCTTTTTTTATATAC
ACAGAACTGCTTTTTGTTCCTCATTTTTTCATTTAAGAGGGTAATGGAAGGGGGGTGTTCGTTTGATCAC
ATGATTACAATTCACCTGAGATAAAACAAAGGACGCAAAGAAAGGAGCCGAGCGCCGGAGACCGAGACAG
AGAGATGCTCTCATGGTCAGGATCCCCTTATCAGAGTCAACATTCATGGATAATGAAAAAGGCAATGATT
TTTGGCTTGGGTGGGGGGGCCGTCGTGAGATGGAAATACAAGAGGTTATTGTTGACCAGAACAGCGCGCG
TGTTTGTGTGCGTTTGGCCCGTCGTTTGCCTCTCTTCTCGTCTTTCTATATTTTCTACTAAAGCTGTTTA
AACGCGTTAAATGCGCTCTCTGTGTGTGTTTATGCGCGCTGATGCAATTATAACACTAACACACATAGCG
CGACACGATGCAGGAGTTCATTCCAGTGCTGCGGGCCTGCGCGCGCAGCATGAACACACCACTGCGAGCA
AATCTGCAATATTAATGAATATATATAACTAAAGTGTGCACTTTCTGGTTTATAACTGCAGCACCCCGCA
TACACCACAGTATAAAGTAATCTACAATATTAATGAATATAATAAACAAGAATGTTCACTTTTAGGTTTA
AGAATGCAGGCCTGCGCGCGCAGCATCCCGCGAGCACAACACTAGAAACTAAACTCCAATATTAGTTAAT
ATATTCAATTAAAATGTACACTTTCTGGTTTAAAACTGCAAGTATGCGTGCGCAGCATCCGACATACCCA
ACACTAGAAACTAATCTACAATATTTATGAAAGTATTCAACTAAAATGTTCACTTTCTGGTTTAAAACTG
CAAGTATACGCGTGCGCAGCATCCGACATACCCAACACTAGAAATTAATCTAAATTATTAATTAAAGTAT
TCAACTGAATTGTTCACTTTCTGGTTTAAAACTGCAAGTATGGGTGCGCAGCATAAAACATACCCAACAC
TAGAAACTAATCTACAATATTAATGGATGTATTCAACTAAAATGTTCACTTTCTGGTTTAAAACTGCAGG
AATGCGCGCGCAACACCCTGCGGATAACTTTAAAAACAATTCCGCAATCAGCTAAAACTGAAAAGTTCAG
TTGATTAACGAATGTAGGCATGCGCAAAATATTATAAATGCGCACACACATCTATTTAATACATTAAAAC
TAAGGCTAAATGTTCACTTTCACCATTTTGGGGAAAATGAAAATTCAGTGTCCCCCTTAAGTGGCCAGCT
TTAGGGCAATAGGCGACCCTCCATAAGTAGCATAAAATCGTAGGCTATTCTGGGCACCCTTTGGCATCGC
CACGCGTTAAACAGGGAATGGAGAGGTTATTGCGCACAGCAGGTGCGCAGAGTCGCGTCCGCTAATGGCG
CTGGAGCTGCTGACAGGTCCGCTGGCGCTCTGCGGGGTGGAAGCGCTCGAAACCCCGCACAACCCCTGAT
TCACCCTGAGGCACAGCCAGGCCAACAACGGGCCAGTGTGATCGGAAAAGAGTTGAAAGAATCTCCGTGA
CACCAATGAGGAGCCAAAGACCACCTGTGAAATACATCACATGTCAGACAAAAGCATATTAAGCTGATCA
AATATTGCGTGCATAACCGCATTACATCACAAAGAAAAACATTAGCTAGCTATGGGTAACTTAATAAGTG
TTCTACATTTGCACTGCAGCCATGGTTGTGAGCCGAAAAGGTTTGCGCAATAATATTCACCCCCCGAGAT
TTACATTTTTTTTTTGCGGTTCTCTGATGTCGATTAATGGCCACGTGGCCTTCAGGTAAACACATTTAAT
ATTTAACTTATGTGTTTTAATTAGTGTGTTCCGAATTATTCGGTTATTTTTATTTAACATTTTTATTAAT
TAGCTTAATTCTGATCCACTCCCAACTCTTATTAACGAATCACAAATCAAATGGATAGTTTTAATTGCAC
AATTAGCCTGTCAAAACTTAACTTAAAGCTGTTAATGCACTGCTTTTAAGTTTGAAAAATAAAGAAAAAT
TATTAGAAAACTTAAGATTAGATTTTAACATATGTTGAAATTATCAAATCGGCATGTTTATGATAAAACA
ACTTTACCTAAAACTAAAATTCAGATCAACAAAAACCTAAATGAAGTTACATATATATATATATGTGTGT
GTGTGTGTGTATATATATATA
