[The description below was written by a language model from this plasmid's Addgene catalogue record.]
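Description:
sox10:PDGFRA wild-type is a zebrafish expression plasmid built by Gateway recombination into a pDEST destination backbone. It is designed for generating transgenic fish by I-SceI meganuclease-mediated transgenesis. In that approach, the expression cassette is flanked by recognition sites for the rare-cutting I-SceI enzyme. Co-injecting plasmid and enzyme into early embryos improves the efficiency and uniformity of genomic integration. The plasmid is propagated in E. coli as a high-copy construct under ampicillin selection. No feature table is available, so the origin of replication, the exact placement of the I-SceI sites, the polyadenylation signal and any tags or reporters are not stated.

The insert is human PDGFRA, which encodes platelet-derived growth factor receptor alpha, a receptor tyrosine kinase, in its wild-type form. The catalogue fields do not list a promoter, but the construct name indicates that the gene is driven by sox10 regulatory sequence. Such sequence is generally used in zebrafish to direct expression to neural crest cells and their derivatives, including the Schwann cell lineage. Repository sequencing found an M260I substitution in PDGFRA relative to the NCBI reference sequence, and this change is not known to affect function.

The associated study examined whether PDGFRA overexpression cooperates with loss of NF1 and p53 to accelerate malignant peripheral nerve sheath tumors. This construct therefore serves to overexpress the normal human receptor in a zebrafish tumor model. The "wild-type" designation suggests it may be meant for comparison with mutant receptor versions, though the record does not describe any.
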