Addgene plasmid #98696: sox10:PDGFRA wild-type
Purpose: I-SceI meganuclease-mediated human PDGFRA wild-type transgenesis in zebrafish
Depositing lab: Thomas Look. Depositing organization: Dana-Farber Cancer Institute. Publication: Overexpression of PDGFRA cooperates with loss of NF1 and p53 to accelerate the molecular pathogenesis of malignant peripheral nerve sheath tumors. Ki DH, He S, Rodig S, Look AT. Oncogene. 2017 Feb 23;36(8):1058-1068. doi: 10.1038/onc.2016.269. Epub 2016 Aug 1. PubMed 27477693.
Backbone
  Vector backbone: pDEST
  Backbone manufacturer: Invitrogen
  Vector type: Zebrafish Expression
Growth in bacteria
  Bacterial resistance: Ampicillin, 100 μg/mL
  Growth temperature: 37°C
  Growth strain: DH5alpha
  Copy number: High Copy
Gene/Insert
  Gene/Insert name: PDGFRA
  Species: H. sapiens (human)
  Entrez Gene: PDGFRA (a.k.a. CD140A, PDGFR-2, PDGFR2)
  Cloning method: Gateway Cloning
Terms and licenses: Academic/Nonprofit Terms; Industry Terms: Not Available to Industry
Depositor comments: Addgene's sequencing identified an M260I mutation in PDGFRA compared to the NCBI reference sequence. This mutation is not known to affect plasmid function.
How to cite: sox10:PDGFRA wild-type was a gift from Thomas Look (Addgene plasmid # 98696 ; http://n2t.net/addgene:98696 ; RRID:Addgene_98696)
